>Addgene plasmid #72366 | PX458_DNMT3B | depositor full sequence | sequence record 134655 | PX458_DNMT3B sequence 9291 bps
TTTTGCTCACATGTGAGGGCCTATTTCCCATGATTCCTTCATATTTGCATATACGATACAAGGCTGTTAG
AGAGATAATTGGAATTAATTTGACTGTAAACACAAAGATATTAGTACAAAATACGTGACGTAGAAAGTAA
TAATTTCTTGGGTAGTTTGCAGTTTTAAAATTATGTTTTAAAATGGACTATCATATGCTTACCGTAACTT
GAAAGTATTTCGATTTCTTGGCTTTATATATCTTGTGGAAAGGACGAAACACCGCATGTGAATAGTTCCA
GCCGTTTTAGAGCTAGAAATAGCAAGTTAAAATAAGGCTAGTCCGTTATCAACTTGAAAAAGTGGCACCG
AGTCGGTGCTTTTTTGTTTTAGAGCTAGAAATAGCAAGTTAAAATAAGGCTAGTCCGTTTTTAGCGCGTG
CGCCAATTCTGCAGACAAATGGCTCTAGAGGTACCCGTTACATAACTTACGGTAAATGGCCCGCCTGGCT
GACCGCCCAACGACCCCCGCCCATTGACGTCAATAGTAACGCCAATAGGGACTTTCCATTGACGTCAATG
GGTGGAGTATTTACGGTAAACTGCCCACTTGGCAGTACATCAAGTGTATCATATGCCAAGTACGCCCCCT
ATTGACGTCAATGACGGTAAATGGCCCGCCTGGCATTGTGCCCAGTACATGACCTTATGGGACTTTCCTA
CTTGGCAGTACATCTACGTATTAGTCATCGCTATTACCATGGTCGAGGTGAGCCCCACGTTCTGCTTCAC
TCTCCCCATCTCCCCCCCCTCCCCACCCCCAATTTTGTATTTATTTATTTTTTAATTATTTTGTGCAGCG
ATGGGGGCGGGGGGGGGGGGGGGGCGCGCGCCAGGCGGGGCGGGGCGGGGCGAGGGGCGGGGCGGGGCGA
GGCGGAGAGGTGCGGCGGCAGCCAATCAGAGCGGCGCGCTCCGAAAGTTTCCTTTTATGGCGAGGCGGCG
GCGGCGGCGGCCCTATAAAAAGCGAAGCGCGCGGCGGGCGGGAGTCGCTGCGACGCTGCCTTCGCCCCGT
GCCCCGCTCCGCCGCCGCCTCGCGCCGCCCGCCCCGGCTCTGACTGACCGCGTTACTCCCACAGGTGAGC
GGGCGGGACGGCCCTTCTCCTCCGGGCTGTAATTAGCTGAGCAAGAGGTAAGGGTTTAAGGGATGGTTGG
TTGGTGGGGTATTAATGTTTAATTACCTGGAGCACCTGCCTGAAATCACTTTTTTTCAGGTTGGACCGGT
GCCACCATGGACTATAAGGACCACGACGGAGACTACAAGGATCATGATATTGATTACAAAGACGATGACG
ATAAGATGGCCCCAAAGAAGAAGCGGAAGGTCGGTATCCACGGAGTCCCAGCAGCCGACAAGAAGTACAG
CATCGGCCTGGACATCGGCACCAACTCTGTGGGCTGGGCCGTGATCACCGACGAGTACAAGGTGCCCAGC
AAGAAATTCAAGGTGCTGGGCAACACCGACCGGCACAGCATCAAGAAGAACCTGATCGGAGCCCTGCTGT
TCGACAGCGGCGAAACAGCCGAGGCCACCCGGCTGAAGAGAACCGCCAGAAGAAGATACACCAGACGGAA
GAACCGGATCTGCTATCTGCAAGAGATCTTCAGCAACGAGATGGCCAAGGTGGACGACAGCTTCTTCCAC
AGACTGGAAGAGTCCTTCCTGGTGGAAGAGGATAAGAAGCACGAGCGGCACCCCATCTTCGGCAACATCG
TGGACGAGGTGGCCTACCACGAGAAGTACCCCACCATCTACCACCTGAGAAAGAAACTGGTGGACAGCAC
CGACAAGGCCGACCTGCGGCTGATCTATCTGGCCCTGGCCCACATGATCAAGTTCCGGGGCCACTTCCTG
ATCGAGGGCGACCTGAACCCCGACAACAGCGACGTGGACAAGCTGTTCATCCAGCTGGTGCAGACCTACA
ACCAGCTGTTCGAGGAAAACCCCATCAACGCCAGCGGCGTGGACGCCAAGGCCATCCTGTCTGCCAGACT
GAGCAAGAGCAGACGGCTGGAAAATCTGATCGCCCAGCTGCCCGGCGAGAAGAAGAATGGCCTGTTCGGA
AACCTGATTGCCCTGAGCCTGGGCCTGACCCCCAACTTCAAGAGCAACTTCGACCTGGCCGAGGATGCCA
AACTGCAGCTGAGCAAGGACACCTACGACGACGACCTGGACAACCTGCTGGCCCAGATCGGCGACCAGTA
CGCCGACCTGTTTCTGGCCGCCAAGAACCTGTCCGACGCCATCCTGCTGAGCGACATCCTGAGAGTGAAC
ACCGAGATCACCAAGGCCCCCCTGAGCGCCTCTATGATCAAGAGATACGACGAGCACCACCAGGACCTGA
CCCTGCTGAAAGCTCTCGTGCGGCAGCAGCTGCCTGAGAAGTACAAAGAGATTTTCTTCGACCAGAGCAA
GAACGGCTACGCCGGCTACATTGACGGCGGAGCCAGCCAGGAAGAGTTCTACAAGTTCATCAAGCCCATC
CTGGAAAAGATGGACGGCACCGAGGAACTGCTCGTGAAGCTGAACAGAGAGGACCTGCTGCGGAAGCAGC
GGACCTTCGACAACGGCAGCATCCCCCACCAGATCCACCTGGGAGAGCTGCACGCCATTCTGCGGCGGCA
GGAAGATTTTTACCCATTCCTGAAGGACAACCGGGAAAAGATCGAGAAGATCCTGACCTTCCGCATCCCC
TACTACGTGGGCCCTCTGGCCAGGGGAAACAGCAGATTCGCCTGGATGACCAGAAAGAGCGAGGAAACCA
TCACCCCCTGGAACTTCGAGGAAGTGGTGGACAAGGGCGCTTCCGCCCAGAGCTTCATCGAGCGGATGAC
CAACTTCGATAAGAACCTGCCCAACGAGAAGGTGCTGCCCAAGCACAGCCTGCTGTACGAGTACTTCACC
GTGTATAACGAGCTGACCAAAGTGAAATACGTGACCGAGGGAATGAGAAAGCCCGCCTTCCTGAGCGGCG
AGCAGAAAAAGGCCATCGTGGACCTGCTGTTCAAGACCAACCGGAAAGTGACCGTGAAGCAGCTGAAAGA
GGACTACTTCAAGAAAATCGAGTGCTTCGACTCCGTGGAAATCTCCGGCGTGGAAGATCGGTTCAACGCC
TCCCTGGGCACATACCACGATCTGCTGAAAATTATCAAGGACAAGGACTTCCTGGACAATGAGGAAAACG
AGGACATTCTGGAAGATATCGTGCTGACCCTGACACTGTTTGAGGACAGAGAGATGATCGAGGAACGGCT
GAAAACCTATGCCCACCTGTTCGACGACAAAGTGATGAAGCAGCTGAAGCGGCGGAGATACACCGGCTGG
GGCAGGCTGAGCCGGAAGCTGATCAACGGCATCCGGGACAAGCAGTCCGGCAAGACAATCCTGGATTTCC
TGAAGTCCGACGGCTTCGCCAACAGAAACTTCATGCAGCTGATCCACGACGACAGCCTGACCTTTAAAGA
GGACATCCAGAAAGCCCAGGTGTCCGGCCAGGGCGATAGCCTGCACGAGCACATTGCCAATCTGGCCGGC
AGCCCCGCCATTAAGAAGGGCATCCTGCAGACAGTGAAGGTGGTGGACGAGCTCGTGAAAGTGATGGGCC
GGCACAAGCCCGAGAACATCGTGATCGAAATGGCCAGAGAGAACCAGACCACCCAGAAGGGACAGAAGAA
CAGCCGCGAGAGAATGAAGCGGATCGAAGAGGGCATCAAAGAGCTGGGCAGCCAGATCCTGAAAGAACAC
CCCGTGGAAAACACCCAGCTGCAGAACGAGAAGCTGTACCTGTACTACCTGCAGAATGGGCGGGATATGT
ACGTGGACCAGGAACTGGACATCAACCGGCTGTCCGACTACGATGTGGACCATATCGTGCCTCAGAGCTT
TCTGAAGGACGACTCCATCGACAACAAGGTGCTGACCAGAAGCGACAAGAACCGGGGCAAGAGCGACAAC
GTGCCCTCCGAAGAGGTCGTGAAGAAGATGAAGAACTACTGGCGGCAGCTGCTGAACGCCAAGCTGATTA
CCCAGAGAAAGTTCGACAATCTGACCAAGGCCGAGAGAGGCGGCCTGAGCGAACTGGATAAGGCCGGCTT
CATCAAGAGACAGCTGGTGGAAACCCGGCAGATCACAAAGCACGTGGCACAGATCCTGGACTCCCGGATG
AACACTAAGTACGACGAGAATGACAAGCTGATCCGGGAAGTGAAAGTGATCACCCTGAAGTCCAAGCTGG
TGTCCGATTTCCGGAAGGATTTCCAGTTTTACAAAGTGCGCGAGATCAACAACTACCACCACGCCCACGA
CGCCTACCTGAACGCCGTCGTGGGAACCGCCCTGATCAAAAAGTACCCTAAGCTGGAAAGCGAGTTCGTG
TACGGCGACTACAAGGTGTACGACGTGCGGAAGATGATCGCCAAGAGCGAGCAGGAAATCGGCAAGGCTA
CCGCCAAGTACTTCTTCTACAGCAACATCATGAACTTTTTCAAGACCGAGATTACCCTGGCCAACGGCGA
GATCCGGAAGCGGCCTCTGATCGAGACAAACGGCGAAACCGGGGAGATCGTGTGGGATAAGGGCCGGGAT
TTTGCCACCGTGCGGAAAGTGCTGAGCATGCCCCAAGTGAATATCGTGAAAAAGACCGAGGTGCAGACAG
GCGGCTTCAGCAAAGAGTCTATCCTGCCCAAGAGGAACAGCGATAAGCTGATCGCCAGAAAGAAGGACTG
GGACCCTAAGAAGTACGGCGGCTTCGACAGCCCCACCGTGGCCTATTCTGTGCTGGTGGTGGCCAAAGTG
GAAAAGGGCAAGTCCAAGAAACTGAAGAGTGTGAAAGAGCTGCTGGGGATCACCATCATGGAAAGAAGCA
GCTTCGAGAAGAATCCCATCGACTTTCTGGAAGCCAAGGGCTACAAAGAAGTGAAAAAGGACCTGATCAT
CAAGCTGCCTAAGTACTCCCTGTTCGAGCTGGAAAACGGCCGGAAGAGAATGCTGGCCTCTGCCGGCGAA
CTGCAGAAGGGAAACGAACTGGCCCTGCCCTCCAAATATGTGAACTTCCTGTACCTGGCCAGCCACTATG
AGAAGCTGAAGGGCTCCCCCGAGGATAATGAGCAGAAACAGCTGTTTGTGGAACAGCACAAGCACTACCT
GGACGAGATCATCGAGCAGATCAGCGAGTTCTCCAAGAGAGTGATCCTGGCCGACGCTAATCTGGACAAA
GTGCTGTCCGCCTACAACAAGCACCGGGATAAGCCCATCAGAGAGCAGGCCGAGAATATCATCCACCTGT
TTACCCTGACCAATCTGGGAGCCCCTGCCGCCTTCAAGTACTTTGACACCACCATCGACCGGAAGAGGTA
CACCAGCACCAAAGAGGTGCTGGACGCCACCCTGATCCACCAGAGCATCACCGGCCTGTACGAGACACGG
ATCGACCTGTCTCAGCTGGGAGGCGACAAAAGGCCGGCGGCCACGAAAAAGGCCGGCCAGGCAAAAAAGA
AAAAGGAATTCGGCAGTGGAGAGGGCAGAGGAAGTCTGCTAACATGCGGTGACGTCGAGGAGAATCCTGG
CCCAGTGAGCAAGGGCGAGGAGCTGTTCACCGGGGTGGTGCCCATCCTGGTCGAGCTGGACGGCGACGTA
AACGGCCACAAGTTCAGCGTGTCCGGCGAGGGCGAGGGCGATGCCACCTACGGCAAGCTGACCCTGAAGT
TCATCTGCACCACCGGCAAGCTGCCCGTGCCCTGGCCCACCCTCGTGACCACCCTGACCTACGGCGTGCA
GTGCTTCAGCCGCTACCCCGACCACATGAAGCAGCACGACTTCTTCAAGTCCGCCATGCCCGAAGGCTAC
GTCCAGGAGCGCACCATCTTCTTCAAGGACGACGGCAACTACAAGACCCGCGCCGAGGTGAAGTTCGAGG
GCGACACCCTGGTGAACCGCATCGAGCTGAAGGGCATCGACTTCAAGGAGGACGGCAACATCCTGGGGCA
CAAGCTGGAGTACAACTACAACAGCCACAACGTCTATATCATGGCCGACAAGCAGAAGAACGGCATCAAG
GTGAACTTCAAGATCCGCCACAACATCGAGGACGGCAGCGTGCAGCTCGCCGACCACTACCAGCAGAACA
CCCCCATCGGCGACGGCCCCGTGCTGCTGCCCGACAACCACTACCTGAGCACCCAGTCCGCCCTGAGCAA
AGACCCCAACGAGAAGCGCGATCACATGGTCCTGCTGGAGTTCGTGACCGCCGCCGGGATCACTCTCGGC
ATGGACGAGCTGTACAAGGAATTCTAACTAGAGCTCGCTGATCAGCCTCGACTGTGCCTTCTAGTTGCCA
GCCATCTGTTGTTTGCCCCTCCCCCGTGCCTTCCTTGACCCTGGAAGGTGCCACTCCCACTGTCCTTTCC
TAATAAAATGAGGAAATTGCATCGCATTGTCTGAGTAGGTGTCATTCTATTCTGGGGGGTGGGGTGGGGC
AGGACAGCAAGGGGGAGGATTGGGAAGAGAATAGCAGGCATGCTGGGGAGCGGCCGCAGGAACCCCTAGT
GATGGAGTTGGCCACTCCCTCTCTGCGCGCTCGCTCGCTCACTGAGGCCGGGCGACCAAAGGTCGCCCGA
CGCCCGGGCTTTGCCCGGGCGGCCTCAGTGAGCGAGCGAGCGCGCAGCTGCCTGCAGGGGCGCCTGATGC
GGTATTTTCTCCTTACGCATCTGTGCGGTATTTCACACCGCATA
[142 nt withheld, positions 6765-6906]
C
[141 nt withheld, positions 6908-7048]
CCTTTGACGTTGGAGTCCACGTTCTTT
[37 nt withheld, positions 7076-7112]
ACCCTATCTCGGGCTATTCTTTTGATTTATAAGGGATTTTGCCGATTTCGGCCTATTGGTTAAAAAATGA
GCTGATTTAACAAAAATTTAACGCGAATTTTAACAAAATATTAACGTTTACAATTTTATGGTGCACTCTC
AGTACAATCTGCTCTGATGCCGCATAGTTAAGCCAGCCCCGACACCCGCCAACACCCGCTGACGCGCCCT
GACGGGCTTGTCTGCTCCCGGCATCCGCTTACAGACAAGCTGTGACCGTCTCCGGGAGCTGCATGTGTCA
GAGGTTTTCACCGTCATCACCGAAACGCGCGAGACGAAAGGGCCTCGTGATACGCCTATTTTTATAGGTT
AATGTCATGATAATAATGGTTTCTTAGACGTCAGGTGGCACTTTTCGGGGAAATGTGCGCGGAACCCCTA
TTTGTTTATTTTTCTAAATACATTCAAATATGTATCCGCTCATGAGACAATAACCCTGATAAATGCTTCA
ATAATATTGAAAAAGGAAGAGTATGAGTATTCAACATTTCCGTGTCGCCCTTATTCCCTTTTTTGCGGCA
TTTTGCCTTCCTGTTTTTGCTCACCCAGAAACGCTGGTGAAAGTAAAAGATGCTGAAGATCAGTTGGGTG
CACGAGTGGGTTACATCGAACTGGATCTCAACAGCGGTAAGATCCTTGAGAGTTTTCGCCCCGAAGAACG
TTTTCCAATGATGAGCACTTTTAAAGTTCTGCTATGTGGCGCGGTATTATCCCGTATTGACGCCGGGCAA
GAGCAACTCGGTCGCCGCATACACTATTCTCAGAATGACTTGGTTGAGTACTCACCAGTCACAGAAAAGC
ATCTTACGGATGGCATGACAGTAAGAGAATTATGCAGTGCTGCCATAACCATGAGTGATAACACTGCGGC
CAACTTACTTCTGACAACGATCGGAGGACCGAAGGAGCTAACCGCTTTTTTGCACAACATGGGGGATCAT
GTAACTCGCCTTGATCGTTGGGAACCGGAGCTGAATGAAGCCATACCAAACGACGAGCGTGACACCACGA
TGCCTGTAGCAATGGCAACAACGTTGCGCAAACTATTAACTGGCGAACTACTTACTCTAGCTTCCCGGCA
ACAATTAATAGACTGGATGGAGGCGGATAAAGTTGCAGGACCACTTCTGCGCTCGGCCCTTCCGGCTGGC
TGGTTTATTGCTGATAAATCTGGAGCCGGTGAGCGTGGAAGCCGCGGTATCATTGCAGCACTGGGGCCAG
ATGGTAAGCCCTCCCGTATCGTAGTTATCTACACGACGGGGAGTCAGGCAACTATGGATGAACGAAATAG
ACAGATCGCTGAGATAGGTGCCTCACTGATTAAGCATTGGTAACTGTCAGACCAAGTTTACTCATATATA
CTTTAGATTGATTTAAAACTTCATTTTTAATTTAAAAGGATCTAGGTGAAGATCCTTTTTGATAATCTCA
TGACCAAAATCCCTTAACGTGAGTTTTCGTTCCACTGAGCGTCAGACCCCGTAGAAAAGATCAAAGGATC
TTCTTGAGATCCTTTTTTTCTGCGCGTAATCTGCTGCTTGCAAACAAAAAAACCACCGCTACCAGCGGTG
GTTTGTTTGCCGGATCAAGAGCTACCAACTCTTTTTCCGAAGGTAACTGGCTTCAGCAGAGCGCAGATAC
CAAATACTGTCCTTCTAGTGTAGCCGTAGTTAGGCCACCACTTCAAGAACTCTGTAGCACCGCCTACATA
CCTCGCTCTGCTAATCCTGTTACCAGTGGCTGCTGCCAGTGGCGATAAGTCGTGTCTTACCGGGTTGGAC
TCAAGACGATAGTTACCGGATAAGGCGCAGCGGTCGGGCTGAACGGGGGGTTCGTGCACACAGCCCAGCT
TGGAGCGAACGACCTACACCGAACTGAGATACCTACAGCGTGAGCTATGAGAAAGCGCCACGCTTCCCGA
AGGGAGAAAGGCGGACAGGTATCCGGTAAGCGGCAGGGTCGGAACAGGAGAGCGCACGAGGGAGCTTCCA
GGGGGAAACGCCTGGTATCTTTATAGTCCTGTCGGGTTTCGCCACCTCTGACTTGAGCGTCGATTTTTGT
GATGCTCGTCAGGGGGGCGGAGCCTATGGAAAAACGCCAGCAACGCGGCCTTTTTACGGTTCCTGGCCTT
TTGCTGGCC
Features (pLannotate 1.2.2; 19 found; start..end, strand, type, name):
     15..255     +  promoter       U6 promoter: RNA polymerase III promoter for human U6 snRNA
    284..359     +  misc_RNA       gRNA scaffold: guide RNA scaffold for the Streptococcus pyogenes CRISPR/Cas9 system
    366..409     +  misc_RNA       gRNA scaffold (fragment): guide RNA scaffold for the Streptococcus pyogenes CRISPR/Cas9 system
    456..741     +  enhancer       CMV enhancer: human cytomegalovirus immediate early enhancer; contains an 18-bp deletion relative to the standard CMV enhancer
    743..1020    +  promoter       chicken β-actin promoter: No description available
   1021..1249    +  intron         hybrid intron: hybrid between chicken β-actin (CBA) and minute virus of mice (MMV) introns (Gray et al., 2011)
   1387..2988    +  CDS            Cas9(N): N-terminal portion of Streptococcus pyogenes Cas9 (Zetsche et al., 2015)
   2989..5487    +  CDS            Cas9(C): C-terminal portion of Streptococcus pyogenes Cas9 (Zetsche et al., 2015)
   5488..5535    +  CDS            nucleoplasmin NLS: bipartite nuclear localization signal from nucleoplasmin
   5605..6318    +  CDS            EGFP: EGFP is a basic (constitutively fluorescent) green fluorescent protein published in 1996, derived from Aequorea victoria. It is reported to be a rapidly-maturing weak dimer with moderate acid sensitivity.
   6352..6463    +  polyA_signal   bGH poly(A) signal: bovine growth hormone polyadenylation signal
   6568..6708    +  repeat_region  AAV2 ITR: inverted terminal repeat of adeno-associated virus serotype 2 inverted
   6713..6764    -  misc_feature   bom (fragment): basis of mobility region from pBR322
   6783..7163    +  rep_origin     M13 ori (sequence partly withheld): M13 bacteriophage origin of replication; arrow indicates direction of (+) strand synthesis
   7239..7288    -  misc_feature   bom (fragment): basis of mobility region from pBR322
   7390..7425    -  CDS            rop (fragment): Rop protein, which maintains plasmids at low copy number; rop
   7520..7624    +  promoter       AmpR promoter: bla
   7625..8485    +  CDS            AmpR: β-lactamase; bla; confers resistance to ampicillin, carbenicillin, and related antibiotics
   8656..9244    +  rep_origin     ori: high-copy-number ColE1/pMB1/pBR322/pUC origin of replication
