[The description below was written by a language model from this plasmid's Addgene catalogue record and pLannotate feature annotations shown in this document.]
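Description:
PX458_DNMT3B is an all-in-one mammalian CRISPR/Cas9 expression plasmid built on the PX458 backbone, carrying a guide RNA directed at the 3' end of the human DNMT3B gene, which encodes a de novo DNA methyltransferase. It is propagated in E. coli as a high-copy plasmid through a ColE1/pUC-type origin and selected with ampicillin via the β-lactamase gene. The backbone also contains an M13/f1-type phage origin and a single AAV2 ITR, which appears to be a carry-over from the parent vector, since one ITR alone would not support AAV packaging.

Two expression units sit in tandem. A human U6 RNA polymerase III promoter drives the DNMT3B-specific spacer, inserted by Gibson cloning, fused to the Streptococcus pyogenes guide RNA scaffold; the annotation also picks up a partial second scaffold fragment just downstream. A hybrid promoter made of the CMV enhancer, chicken β-actin promoter and a hybrid intron then drives S. pyogenes Cas9. The annotation tool splits Cas9 into N- and C-terminal portions, but these are contiguous and form one full-length coding sequence. Cas9 is followed by a nucleoplasmin nuclear localization signal and EGFP, and the unit ends at a bGH polyadenylation signal. According to the record, EGFP is linked through a 2A peptide, so it is produced as a separate protein and marks transfected cells for identification or sorting.

The depositors describe the plasmid as part of a CRISPR-based tagging system for adding an epitope tag, currently FLAG, to endogenous proteins. Cutting near the 3' end of DNMT3B would fit C-terminal tag insertion from a separately supplied donor template, which this record does not describe.
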