Addgene plasmid #72366: PX458_DNMT3B
Purpose: Encodes gRNA for 3' target of human DNMT3B along with Cas9 with 2A GFP
Depositing lab: Eric Mendenhall & Richard M. Myers. Depositing organization: University of Alabama in Huntsville.
Backbone
  Vector backbone: PX458
  Backbone size w/o insert (bp): 9289
  Vector type: CRISPR
Growth in bacteria
  Bacterial resistance: Ampicillin, 100 μg/mL
  Growth temperature: 37°C
  Growth strain: DH5alpha
  Copy number: High Copy
Gene/Insert
  Gene/Insert name: DNMT3B
  gRNA/shRNA sequence: GCATGTGAATAGTTCCAGCC
  Species: H. sapiens (human)
  Entrez Gene: DNMT3B (a.k.a. FSHD4, ICF, ICF1, M.HsaIIIB)
  Cloning method: Gibson Cloning
  Sequencing primers: 5′ pBR322ori-F
Terms and licenses: Academic/Nonprofit Terms; Industry Terms: Not Available to Industry
Depositor comments: Note: This plasmid is part of the Mendenhall and Meyers CRISPR-based Tagging system to add a tag (currently using FLAG) to endogenous proteins. Please see https://www.addgene.org/crispr/tagging/ for more details.
How to cite: PX458_DNMT3B was a gift from Eric Mendenhall & Richard M. Myers (Addgene plasmid # 72366 ; http://n2t.net/addgene:72366 ; RRID:Addgene_72366)
