>Addgene plasmid #72366 | PX458_DNMT3B | addgene partial sequence | sequence record 134652 | pBR322ori-F 5'-GGGAAACGCCTGGTATCTTT-3'
ATTTTTGTGATGCTCGTCAGGGGGGCGGAGCCTATGGAAAAACGCCAGCAACGCGGCCTTTTTACGGTTC
CTGGCCTTTTGCTGGCCTTTTGCTCACATGTGAGGGCCTATTTCCCATGATTCCTTCATATTTGCATATA
CGATACAAGGCTGTTAGAGAGATAATTGGAATTAATTTGACTGTAAACACAAAGATATTAGTACAAAATA
CGTGACGTAGAAAGTAATAATTTCTTGGGTAGTTTGCAGTTTTAAAATTATGTTTTAAAATGGACTATCA
TATGCTTACCGTAACTTGAAAGTATTTCGATTTCTTGGCTTTATATATCTTGTGGAAAGGACGAAACACC
GCATGTGAATAGTTCCAGCCGTTTTAGAGCTAGAAATAGCAAGTTAAAATAAGGCTAGTCCGTTATCAAC
TTGAAAAAGTGGCACCGAGTCGGTGCTTTTTTGTTTTAGAGCTAGAAATAGCAAGTTAAAATAAGGCTAG
TCCGTTTTTAGCGCGTGCGCCAATTCTGCAGACAAATGGCTCTAGAGGTACCCGTTACATAACTTACGGT
AAATGGCCCGCCTGGCTGACCGCCCAACGACCCCCGCCCATTGACGTCAATAGTAACGCCAA
