>Addgene plasmid #72366 | PX458_DNMT3B | addgene partial sequence | sequence record 134653 | pCBhProF2 5'-agggtttaagggatggttgg-3'
ACGACGGAGACTACAAGGATCATGATATTGATTACAAAGACGATGACGATAAGATGGCCCCAAAGAAGAA
GCGGAAGGTCGGTATCCACGGAGTCCCAGCAGCCGACAAGAAGTACAGCATCGGCCTGGACATCGGCACC
AACTCTGTGGGCTGGGCCGTGATCACCGACGAGTACAAGGTGCCCAGCAAGAAATTCAAGGTGCTGGGCA
ACACCGACCGGCACAGCATCAAGAAGAACCTGATCGGAGCCCTGCTGTTCGACAGCGGCGAAACAGCCGA
GGCCACCCGGCTGAAGAGAACCGCCAGAAGAAGATACACCAGACGGAAGAACCGGATCTGCTATCTGCAA
GAGATCTTCAGCAACGAGATGGCCAAGGTGGACGACAGCTTCTTCCACAGACTGGAAGAGTCCTTCCTGG
TGGAAGAGGATAAGAAGCACGAGCGGCACCCCATCTTCGGCAACATCGTGGACGAGGTGGCCTACCACGA
GAAGTACCCCACCATCTACCACCTGAGAAAGAAACTGGTGGACAGCACCGACAAGGCCGACCTGCGGCTG
ATCTATCTGGCCCTGGCCCACATGATCAAGTTCCGGGGCCACTTCCTGATCGAGGGCGACCTGAACCCCG
ACAACAGCGACGTGGACAAGCTGTTCATCCAGCTGGTGCAGACCTACAACCAGCTGTTCGAGGAAAACCC
CATCAACGCCAGCGGCGTGGACGCCAAGGCCATCCTGTCTGCCAGACTGAGCAAGAGCAGACGGCTGGAA
